>Addgene plasmid #85714 | pEJS468-pLK.O1-NmeSgRNA/DTS13-Telomere | addgene full sequence | sequence record 170454 | Addgene NGS Result
ATTATTCAGTATTTATAACTTGCAAAGAAATGAATATCAGAGAGTGAGAGGAACTTGTTTATTGCAGCTT
ATAATGGTTACAAATAAAGCAATAGCATCACAAATTTCACAAATAAAGCATTTTTTTCACTGCATTCTAG
TTGTGGTTTGTCCAAACTCATCAATGTATCTTATCATGTCTGGCTCTAGCTATCCCGCCCCTAACTCCGC
CCATCCCGCCCCTAACTCCGCCCAGTTCCGCCCATTCTCCGCCCCATGGCTGACTAATTTTTTTTATTTA
TGCAGAGGCCGAGGCCGCCTCGGCCTCTGAGCTATTCCAGAAGTAGTGAGGAGGCTTTTTTGGAGGCCTA
GGGACGTACCCAATTCGCCCTATAGTGAGTCGTATTACGCGCGCTCACTGGCCGTCGTTTTACAACGTCG
TGACTGGGAAAACCCTGGCGTTACCCAACTTAATCGCCTTGCAGCACATCCCCCTTTCGCCAGCTGGCGT
AATAGCGAAGAGGCCCGCACCGATCGCCCTTCCCAACAGTTGCGCAGCCTGAATGGCGAATGGG
[124 nt withheld, positions 555-678]
C
[91 nt withheld, positions 680-770]
A
[49 nt withheld, positions 772-820]
CCTTTGACGTTGGAGTCCACGTTCTTT
[37 nt withheld, positions 848-884]
ACCCTATCTCGGTCTATTCTTTTGATTTATAAGGGATTTTGCCGATTTCGGCCTATTGGTTAAAAAATGA
GCTGATTTAACAAAAATTTAACGCGAATTTTAACAAAATATTAACGCTTACAATTTAGGTGGCACTTTTC
GGGGAAATGTGCGCGGAACCCCTATTTGTTTATTTTTCTAAATACATTCAAATATGTATCCGCTCATGAG
ACAATAACCCTGATAAATGCTTCAATAATATTGAAAAAGGAAGAGTATGAGTATTCAACATTTCCGTGTC
GCCCTTATTCCCTTTTTTGCGGCATTTTGCCTTCCTGTTTTTGCTCACCCAGAAACGCTGGTGAAAGTAA
AAGATGCTGAAGATCAGTTGGGTGCACGAGTGGGTTACATCGAACTGGATCTCAACAGCGGTAAGATCCT
TGAGAGTTTTCGCCCCGAAGAACGTTTTCCAATGATGAGCACTTTTAAAGTTCTGCTATGTGGCGCGGTA
TTATCCCGTATTGACGCCGGGCAAGAGCAACTCGGTCGCCGCATACACTATTCTCAGAATGACTTGGTTG
AGTACTCACCAGTCACAGAAAAGCATCTTACGGATGGCATGACAGTAAGAGAATTATGCAGTGCTGCCAT
AACCATGAGTGATAACACTGCGGCCAACTTACTTCTGACAACGATCGGAGGACCGAAGGAGCTAACCGCT
TTTTTGCACAACATGGGGGATCATGTAACTCGCCTTGATCGTTGGGAACCGGAGCTGAATGAAGCCATAC
CAAACGACGAGCGTGACACCACGATGCCTGTAGCAATGGCAACAACGTTGCGCAAACTATTAACTGGCGA
ACTACTTACTCTAGCTTCCCGGCAACAATTAATAGACTGGATGGAGGCGGATAAAGTTGCAGGACCACTT
CTGCGCTCGGCCCTTCCGGCTGGCTGGTTTATTGCTGATAAATCTGGAGCCGGTGAGCGTGGGTCTCGCG
GTATCATTGCAGCACTGGGGCCAGATGGTAAGCCCTCCCGTATCGTAGTTATCTACACGACGGGGAGTCA
GGCAACTATGGATGAACGAAATAGACAGATCGCTGAGATAGGTGCCTCACTGATTAAGCATTGGTAACTG
TCAGACCAAGTTTACTCATATATACTTTAGATTGATTTAAAACTTCATTTTTAATTTAAAAGGATCTAGG
TGAAGATCCTTTTTGATAATCTCATGACCAAAATCCCTTAACGTGAGTTTTCGTTCCACTGAGCGTCAGA
CCCCGTAGAAAAGATCAAAGGATCTTCTTGAGATCCTTTTTTTCTGCGCGTAATCTGCTGCTTGCAAACA
AAAAAACCACCGCTACCAGCGGTGGTTTGTTTGCCGGATCAAGAGCTACCAACTCTTTTTCCGAAGGTAA
CTGGCTTCAGCAGAGCGCAGATACCAAATACTGTTCTTCTAGTGTAGCCGTAGTTAGGCCACCACTTCAA
GAACTCTGTAGCACCGCCTACATACCTCGCTCTGCTAATCCTGTTACCAGTGGCTGCTGCCAGTGGCGAT
AAGTCGTGTCTTACCGGGTTGGACTCAAGACGATAGTTACCGGATAAGGCGCAGCGGTCGGGCTGAACGG
GGGGTTCGTGCACACAGCCCAGCTTGGAGCGAACGACCTACACCGAACTGAGATACCTACAGCGTGAGCT
ATGAGAAAGCGCCACGCTTCCCGAAGGGAGAAAGGCGGACAGGTATCCGGTAAGCGGCAGGGTCGGAACA
GGAGAGCGCACGAGGGAGCTTCCAGGGGGAAACGCCTGGTATCTTTATAGTCCTGTCGGGTTTCGCCACC
TCTGACTTGAGCGTCGATTTTTGTGATGCTCGTCAGGGGGGCGGAGCCTATGGAAAAACGCCAGCAACGC
GGCCTTTTTACGGTTCCTGGCCTTTTGCTGGCCTTTTGCTCACATGTTCTTTCCTGCGTTATCCCCTGAT
TCTGTGGATAACCGTATTACCGCCTTTGAGTGAGCTGATACCGCTCGCCGCAGCCGAACGACCGAGCGCA
GCGAGTCAGTGAGCGAGGAAGCGGAAGAGCGCCCAATACGCAAACCGCCTCTCCCCGCGCGTTGGCCGAT
TCATTAATGCAGCTGGCACGACAGGTTTCCCGACTGGAAAGCGGGCAGTGAGCGCAACGCAATTAATGTG
AGTTAGCTCACTCATTAGGCACCCCAGGCTTTACACTTTGGTAATGACTCCAACTTATTGATAGTGTTTT
ATGTTCAGATAATGCCCGATGACTTTGTCATGCAGCTCCACCGATTTTGAGAACGACAGCGACTTCCGTC
CCAGCCGTGCCAGGTGCTGCCTCAGATTCAGGTTATGCCGCTCAATTCGCTGCGTATATCGCTTGCTGAT
TACGTGCAGCTTTCCCTTCAGGCGGGATTCATACAGCGGCCAGCCATCCGTCATCCATATCACCACGTCA
AAGGGTGACAGCAGGCTCATAAGACGCCCCAGCGTCGCCATAGTGCGTTCACCGAATACGTGCGCAACAA
CCGTCTTCCGGAGACTGTCATACGCGTAAAACAGCCAGCGCTGGCGCGATTTAGCCCCGACATAGCCCCA
CTGTTCGTCCATTTCCGCGCAGACGATGACGTCACTGCCCGGCTGTATGCGCGAGGTTACCGACTGCGGC
CTGAGTTTTTTAAGTGACGTAAAATCGTGTTGAGGCCAACGCCCATAATGCGGGCTGTTGCCCGGCATCC
AACGCCATTCATGGCCATATCAATGATTTTCTGGTGCGTACCGGGTTGAGAAGCGGTGTAAGTGAACTGC
AGTTGCCATGTTTTACGGCAGTGAGAGCAGAGATAGCGCTGATGTCCGGCGGTGCTTTTGCCGTTACGCA
CCACCCCGTCAGTAGCTGAACAGGAGGGACAGCTGATAGAAACAGAAGCCACTGGAGCACCTCAAAAACA
CCATCATACACTAAATCAGTAAGTTGGCAGCATCACCTTACACTTTATGCTTCCGGCTCGTATGTTGTGT
GGAATTGTGAGCGGATAACAATTTCACACAGGAAACAGCTATGACCATGATTACGCCAAGCGCGCAATTA
ACCCTCACTAAAGGGAACAAAAGCTGGAGCTGCAAGCTTAATGTAGTCTTATGCAATACTCTTGTAGTCT
TGCAACATGGTAACGATGAGTTAGCAACATGCCTTACAAGGAGAGAAAAAGCACCGTGCATGCCGATTGG
TGGAAGTAAGGTGGTACGATCGTGCCTTATTAGGAAGGCAACAGACGGGTCTGACATGGATTGGACGAAC
CACTGAATTGCCGCATTGCAGAGATATTGTATTTAAGTGCCTAGCTCGATACATAAACGGGTCTCTCTGG
TTAGACCAGATCTGAGCCTGGGAGCTCTCTGGCTAACTAGGGAACCCACTGCTTAAGCCTCAATAAAGCT
TGCCTTGAGTGCTTCAAGTAGTGTGTGCCCGTCTGTTGTGTGACTCTGGTAACTAGAGATCCCTCAGACC
CTTTTAGTCAGTGTGGAAAATCTCTAGCAGTGGCGCCCGAACAGGGACTTGAAAGCGAAAGGGAAACCAG
AGGAGCTCTCTCGACGCAGGACTCGGCTTGCTGAAGCGCGCACGGCAAGAGGCGAGGGGCGGCGACTGGT
GAGTACGCCAAAAATTTTGACTAGCGGAGGCTAGAAGGAGAGAGATGGGTGCGAGAGCGTCAGTATTAAG
CGGGGGAGAATTAGATCGCGATGGGAAAAAATTCGGTTAAGGCCAGGGGGAAAGAAAAAATATAAATTAA
AACATATAGTATGGGCAAGCAGGGAGCTAGAACGATTCGCAGTTAATCCTGGCCTGTTAGAAACATCAGA
AGGCTGTAGACAAATACTGGGACAGCTACAACCATCCCTTCAGACAGGATCAGAAGAACTTAGATCATTA
TATAATACAGTAGCAACCCTCTATTGTGTGCATCAAAGGATAGAGATAAAAGACACCAAGGAAGCTTTAG
ACAAGATAGAGGAAGAGCAAAACAAAAGTAAGACCACCGCACAGCAAGCGGCCGCTGATCTTCAGACCTG
GAGGAGGAGATATGAGGGACAATTGGAGAAGTGAATTATATAAATATAAAGTAGTAAAAATTGAACCATT
AGGAGTAGCACCCACCAAGGCAAAGAGAAGAGTGGTGCAGAGAGAAAAAAGAGCAGTGGGAATAGGAGCT
TTGTTCCTTGGGTTCTTGGGAGCAGCAGGAAGCACTATGGGCGCAGCGTCAATGACGCTGACGGTACAGG
CCAGACAATTATTGTCTGGTATAGTGCAGCAGCAGAACAATTTGCTGAGGGCTATTGAGGCGCAACAGCA
TCTGTTGCAACTCACAGTCTGGGGCATCAAGCAGCTCCAGGCAAGAATCCTGGCTGTGGAAAGATACCTA
AAGGATCAACAGCTCCTGGGGATTTGGGGTTGCTCTGGAAAACTCATTTGCACCACTGCTGTGCCTTGGA
ATGCTAGTTGGAGTAATAAATCTCTGGAACAGATTTGGAATCACACGACCTGGATGGAGTGGGACAGAGA
AATTAACAATTACACAAGCTTAATACACTCCTTAATTGAAGAATCGCAAAACCAGCAAGAAAAGAATGAA
CAAGAATTATTGGAATTAGATAAATGGGCAAGTTTGTGGAATTGGTTTAACATAACAAATTGGCTGTGGT
ATATAAAATTATTCATAATGATAGTAGGAGGCTTGGTAGGTTTAAGAATAGTTTTTGCTGTACTTTCTAT
AGTGAATAGAGTTAGGCAGGGATATTCACCATTATCGTTTCAGACCCACCTCCCAACCCCGAGGGGACCC
GACAGGCCCGAAGGAATAGAAGAAGAAGGTGGAGAGAGAGACAGAGACAGATCCATTCGATTAGTGAACG
GATCTCGACGGTATCGATCACGAGACTAGCCTCGAGCGGCCGCCCCCTTCACCGAGGGCCTATTTCCCAT
GATTCCTTCATATTTGCATATACGATACAAGGCTGTTAGAGAGATAATTGGAATTAATTTGACTGTAAAC
ACAAAGATATTAGTACAAAATACGTGACGTAGAAAGTAATAATTTCTTGGGTAGTTTGCAGTTTTAAAAT
TATGTTTTAAAATGGACTATCATATGCTTACCGTAACTTGAAAGTATTTCGATTTCTTGGCTTTATATAT
CTTGTGGAAAGGACGAAACACCGTTAGGGTTAGGGTTAGGGTTAGGGGTTGTAGCTCCCTTTCTCATTTC
GGAAACGAAATGAGAACCGTTGCTACAATAAGGCCGTCTGAAAAGATGTGCCGCAACGCTCTGCCCCTTA
AAGCTTCTGCTTTAAGGGGCATCGTTTATTTTTTTGAATTCTCGACCTCGAGACAAATGGCAGTATTCAT
CCACAATTTTAAAAGAAAAGGGGGGATTGGGGGGTACAGTGCAGGGGAAAGAATAGTAGACATAATAGCA
ACAGACATACAAACTAAAGAATTACAAAAACAAATTACAAAAATTCAAAATTTTCGGGTTTATTACAGGG
ACAGCAGAGATCCACTTTGGCCGCGGCTCGAGGGGGTTGGGGTTGCGCCTTTTCCAAGGCAGCCCTGGGT
TTGCGCAGGGACGCGGCTGCTCTGGGCGTGGTTCCGGGAAACGCAGCGGCGCCGACCCTGGGTCTCGCAC
ATTCTTCACGTCCGTTCGCAGCGTCACCCGGATCTTCGCCGCTACCCTTGTGGGCCCCCCGGCGACGCTT
CCTGCTCCGCCCCTAAGTCGGGAAGGTTCCTTGCGGTTCGCGGCGTGCCGGACGTGACAAACGGAAGCCG
CACGTCTCACTAGTACCCTCGCAGACGGACAGCGCCAGGGAGCAATGGCAGCGCGCCGACCGCGATGGGC
TGTGGCCAATAGCGGCTGCTCAGCAGGGCGCGCCGAGAGCAGCGGCCGGGAAGGGGCGGTGCGGGAGGCG
GGGTGTGGGGCGGTAGTGTGGGCCCTGTTCCTGCCCGCGCGGTGTTCCGCATTCTGCAAGCCTCCGGAGC
GCACGTCGGCAGTCGGCTCCCTCGTTGACCGAATCACCGACCTCTCTCCCCAGGGGGATCCACCGGAGCT
TACCATGACCGAGTACAAGCCCACGGTGCGCCTCGCCACCCGCGACGACGTCCCCAGGGCCGTACGCACC
CTCGCCGCCGCGTTCGCCGACTACCCCGCCACGCGCCACACCGTCGATCCGGACCGCCACATCGAGCGGG
TCACCGAGCTGCAAGAACTCTTCCTCACGCGCGTCGGGCTCGACATCGGCAAGGTGTGGGTCGCGGACGA
CGGCGCCGCGGTGGCGGTCTGGACCACGCCGGAGAGCGTCGAAGCGGGGGCGGTGTTCGCCGAGATCGGC
CCGCGCATGGCCGAGTTGAGCGGTTCCCGGCTGGCCGCGCAGCAACAGATGGAAGGCCTCCTGGCGCCGC
ACCGGCCCAAGGAGCCCGCGTGGTTCCTGGCCACCGTCGGCGTCTCGCCCGACCACCAGGGCAAGGGTCT
GGGCAGCGCCGTCGTGCTCCCCGGAGTGGAGGCGGCCGAGCGCGCCGGGGTGCCCGCCTTCCTGGAGACC
TCCGCGCCCCGCAACCTCCCCTTCTACGAGCGGCTCGGCTTCACCGTCACCGCCGACGTCGAGGTGCCCG
AAGGACCGCGCACCTGGTGCATGACCCGCAAGCCCGGTGCCTGACGCCCGCCCCACGACCCGCAGCGCCC
GACCGAAAGGAGCGCACGACCCCATGCATCGGTACCTTTAAGACCAATGACTTACAAGGCAGCTGTAGAT
CTTAGCCACTTTTTAAAAGAAAAGGGGGGACTGGAAGGGCTAATTCACTCCCAACGAAGACAAGATCTGC
TTTTTGCTTGTACTGGGTCTCTCTGGTTAGACCAGATCTGAGCCTGGGAGCTCTCTGGCTAACTAGGGAA
CCCACTGCTTAAGCCTCAATAAAGCTTGCCTTGAGTGCTTCAAGTAGTGTGTGCCCGTCTGTTGTGTGAC
TCTGGTAACTAGAGATCCCTCAGACCCTTTTAGTCAGTGTGGAAAATCTCTAGCAGTAGTAGTTCATGTC
ATCTT
Features (pLannotate 1.2.2; 27 found; start..end, strand, type, name):
     52..173     +  polyA_signal   SV40 poly(A) signal: SV40 polyadenylation signal
    213..348     +  rep_origin     SV40 ori: SV40 origin of replication
    369..387     -  promoter       T7 promoter: promoter for bacteriophage T7 RNA polymerase
    395..550     +  CDS            lacZα (fragment): LacZα fragment of β-galactosidase; lacZ fragment
    555..983     +  rep_origin     f1 ori (sequence partly withheld): f1 bacteriophage origin of replication; arrow indicates direction of (+) strand synthesis
   1036..1140    +  promoter       AmpR promoter: bla
   1141..2001    +  CDS            AmpR: β-lactamase; bla; confers resistance to ampicillin, carbenicillin, and related antibiotics
   2172..2760    +  rep_origin     ori: high-copy-number ColE1/pMB1/pBR322/pUC origin of replication
   2943..3035    +  CDS            lacI (fragment): lac repressor; lacI; The lac repressor binds to the lac operator to inhibit transcription in E. coli. This inhibition can be relieved by adding lactose or isopropyl-β-D-thiogalactopyranoside (IPTG).
   3048..3069    +  protein_bind   CAP binding site: CAP binding activates transcription in the presence of cAMP. E. coli catabolite activator protein
   3094..3861    -  mobile_element IS1: prokaryotic transposable element IS1
   3862..3891    +  promoter       lac promoter: promoter for the E. coli lac operon
   3899..3915    +  protein_bind   lac operator: The lac repressor binds to the lac operator to inhibit transcription in E. coli. This inhibition can be relieved by adding lactose or isopropyl-β-D-thiogalactopyranoside (IPTG). lac repressor encoded by lacI
   3960..3978    +  promoter       T3 promoter: promoter for bacteriophage T3 RNA polymerase
   4006..4232    +  promoter       RSV promoter: Rous sarcoma virus enhancer/promoter
   4233..4413    +  LTR            5' LTR (truncated): truncated 5' long terminal repeat (LTR) from HIV-1
   4460..4585    +  misc_feature   HIV-1 Ψ: packaging signal of human immunodeficiency virus type 1
   4569..4932    +  CDS            HIV-1 gag (fragment): gag protein from human immunodeficiency virus 1; gag
   5078..5311    +  misc_feature   RRE: The Rev response element (RRE) of HIV-1 allows for Rev-dependent mRNA export from the nucleus to the cytoplasm.
   5688..5788    +  CDS            Rev (fragment): human immunodeficiency virus 1 (HIV-1) Rev protein; rev; enhances nuclear export of unspliced and incompletely spliced viral mRNAs
   5838..6078    +  promoter       U6 promoter: RNA polymerase III promoter for human U6 snRNA
   6140..6232    +  misc_RNA       Nm tracrRNA: trans-activating CRISPR RNA for the Neisseria meningitidis CRISPR/Cas9 system (Hou et al., 2013)
   6281..6398    +  misc_feature   cPPT/CTS: central polypurine tract and central termination sequence of HIV-1
   6447..6957    +  promoter       hPGK promoter: human phosphoglycerate kinase 1 promoter
   6979..7578    +  CDS            PuroR: puromycin N-acetyltransferase; pac from Streptomyces alboniger; confers resistance to puromycin
   7621..7704    +  CDS            nef (fragment): NEF_HV1Z2 - Experimental evidence at protein level: Swiss-Prot protein existence level 1. Extracellular Nef protein targets CD4(+) T-lymphocytes for apoptosis by interacting with CXCR4 surface receptors. From Human immunodeficiency virus type 1 group M subtype D (isolate Z2/CDC-Z34) (HIV-1).
   7706..7939    +  LTR            3' LTR (ΔU3): self-inactivating 3' long terminal repeat (LTR) from HIV-1
