[The description below was written by a language model from this plasmid's Addgene catalogue record and pLannotate feature annotations shown in this document.]
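Description:
pEJS468-pLK.O1-NmeSgRNA/DTS13-Telomere is a pLKO.1-based lentiviral CRISPR plasmid that expresses a single-guide RNA for the Neisseria meningitidis Cas9 system, directed against the human telomeric repeat. The guide was cloned between two BfuAI sites, both destroyed in the process. It sits directly downstream of the human U6 RNA polymerase III promoter and upstream of the Nme tracrRNA-derived scaffold, so the transcript is a complete Nme sgRNA. The plasmid does not encode Cas9, which must be supplied separately.

The transfer cassette is of the self-inactivating HIV-1 type. An RSV promoter fused to a truncated 5' LTR drives genomic RNA production in packaging cells, followed by the Ψ packaging signal with a gag fragment, the RRE for Rev-dependent nuclear export, and the cPPT/CTS. The cassette ends in a ΔU3 3' LTR. Downstream of the sgRNA unit, the human PGK promoter drives puromycin N-acetyltransferase, allowing selection of transfected or transduced mammalian cells. In bacteria the plasmid is maintained at high copy through a ColE1/pUC-type origin with ampicillin resistance. An f1 origin, an SV40 origin and poly(A) signal, and lac-region remnants are also present in the backbone.

The sequenced record is 7,959 nt, whereas the catalogue lists 7,182 bp. The feature table shows an IS1 bacterial transposable element of about 770 bp inserted in the lac promoter region of the backbone, which roughly accounts for the difference and lies outside the lentiviral cassette. The associated work concerns naturally occurring inhibitors of CRISPR-Cas9, but the record does not describe the specific assay in which this telomere-targeting guide was used.
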