Addgene plasmid #85714: pEJS468-pLK.O1-NmeSgRNA/DTS13-Telomere
Purpose: Telomere-targeting Nme sgRNA under U6 promoter
Depositing lab: Erik Sontheimer. Depositing organization: University of Massachusetts, Worcester. Publication: Naturally Occurring Off-Switches for CRISPR-Cas9. Pawluk A, Amrani N, Zhang Y, Garcia B, Hidalgo-Reyes Y, Lee J, Edraki A, Shah M, Sontheimer EJ, Maxwell KL, Davidson AR. Cell. 2016 Dec 15;167(7):1829-1838.e9. doi: 10.1016/j.cell.2016.11.017. Epub 2016 Dec 8. PubMed 27984730.
Backbone
  Vector backbone: pLKO.1
  Total vector size (bp): 7182
  Vector type: Mammalian Expression, Lentiviral, CRISPR
  Selectable markers: Puromycin
Growth in bacteria
  Bacterial resistance: Ampicillin, 100 μg/mL
  Growth temperature: 37°C
  Growth strain: NEB Stable
  Copy number: High Copy
Gene/Insert
  Gene/Insert name: telomere sgRNA
  gRNA/shRNA sequence: TTAGGGTTAGGGTTAGGGTTAGGG
  Species: H. sapiens (human)
  Promoter: U6
  Cloning method: Restriction Enzyme; 5′ cloning site BfuAI (destroyed during cloning); 3′ cloning site BfuAI (destroyed during cloning)
  Sequencing primers: 5′ GCATATACGATACAAGGCTGT
Terms and licenses: Academic/Nonprofit Terms; Industry Terms: Not Available to Industry
How to cite: pEJS468-pLK.O1-NmeSgRNA/DTS13-Telomere was a gift from Erik Sontheimer (Addgene plasmid # 85714 ; http://n2t.net/addgene:85714 ; RRID:Addgene_85714)
